>Addgene plasmid #13280 | pGEX-4T1-14-3-3 gamma GST | addgene partial sequence | sequence record 19650 | 13280 with pGEX5'
CTGGTTCCGCGTGGATCCCCGGAATTCATGGTGGACCGCGAGCAACTAGTGCAGAAAGCCCGGCTGGCCG
AGCAGGCGGAGCGCTACGACGATATGGCCGCGGCCATGAAGAACGTGACAGAGCTGAATGAACCACTGTC
CAACGAGGAACGGAACCTCCTGTCGGTGGCCTACAAGAACGTGGTTGGGGCTCGCCGCTCCTCCTGGAGG
GTCATCAGCAGCATCGAGCAGAAGACGTCTGCGGATGGCAACGAGAAGAAGATAGAGATGGTCCGAGCCT
ACCGGGAAAAGATTGAGAAGGAGCTGGAGGCCGTGTGCCAGGACGTGCTGAGCCTGCTGGACAACTACCT
GATCAAGAACTGCAGCGAGACCCAGTACGAGAGCAAGGTGTTCTACCTGAAGATGAAAGGGGACTATTAC
CGCTACCTGGCTGAAGTGGCCACTGGGGAGAAAAGGGCGACCGTGGTGGAGTCGTCCGAGAAGGCCTACA
GCGAAGCCCACGAGATCAGCAAGGAGCACATGCAGCCCACCCACCCCATCCGGCTGGGCCTGGCGCTCAA
CTACTCCGTTTTCTACTACGAGATCCAGAACGCCCCAGAGCAAGCCTGCCACCTG
