[The description below was written by a language model from this plasmid's Addgene catalogue record.]
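Description:
pGEX-4T1-14-3-3 gamma GST is a bacterial expression plasmid built on the commercial pGEX-4T1 backbone (about 5 kb without insert) for producing rat 14-3-3 gamma as a glutathione S-transferase fusion protein in E. coli. It is maintained as a high-copy plasmid under ampicillin selection. No feature table accompanies the record, so the individual backbone elements are not listed. pGEX-4T vectors in general carry an IPTG-inducible tac promoter with a plasmid-borne lacI repressor gene, a pBR322-type origin, and a thrombin cleavage site between GST and the multiple cloning site.

The insert is the coding sequence of Ywhag (14-3-3 gamma) from Rattus norvegicus. It was cloned by restriction digestion between the EcoRI and XhoI sites of the polylinker, although the record does not say whether those sites survived cloning. The GST tag is supplied by the backbone and sits at the N terminus of the fusion. This allows the protein to be captured on glutathione resin for affinity purification or used as immobilised bait in pull-down experiments. The insert size, any mutations and any linker residues at the junction are not stated.

14-3-3 proteins are adaptor proteins that bind phosphoserine- and phosphothreonine-containing motifs. The associated publication concerns structural analysis of 14-3-3–phosphopeptide complexes and the role of the 14-3-3 nuclear export signal in ligand binding. The plasmid is therefore suited to making recombinant 14-3-3 gamma for binding assays with phosphopeptides or phosphoproteins, for isoform comparisons, and for other biochemical or structural studies.
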