Addgene plasmid #13280: pGEX-4T1-14-3-3 gamma GST
Depositing lab: Michael Yaffe. Depositing organization: Massachusetts Institute of Technology. Publication: Structural analysis of 14-3-3 phosphopeptide complexes identifies a dual role for the nuclear export signal of 14-3-3 in ligand binding. Rittinger K, Budman J, Xu J, Volinia S, Cantley LC, Smerdon SJ, Gamblin SJ, Yaffe MB. Mol Cell. 1999 Aug . 4(2):153-66. 10.1016/S1097-2765(00)80363-9 PubMed 10488331.
Backbone
  Vector backbone: pGEX-4T1
  Backbone manufacturer: Amersham
  Backbone size w/o insert (bp): 4969
  Vector type: Bacterial Expression
Growth in bacteria
  Bacterial resistance: Ampicillin, 100 μg/mL
  Growth temperature: 37°C
  Growth strain: DH5alpha
  Copy number: High Copy
Gene/Insert
  Gene/Insert name: 14-3-3 gamma
  Species: R. norvegicus (rat)
  Entrez Gene: Ywhag (a.k.a. 14-3-3G)
  Tag / fusion protein: GST (N terminal on backbone)
  Cloning method: Restriction Enzyme; 5′ cloning site EcoRI (unknown if destroyed); 3′ cloning site XhoI (unknown if destroyed)
  Sequencing primers: 5′ pGEX
Terms and licenses: Academic/Nonprofit Terms; Industry Terms: Not Available to Industry
How to cite: pGEX-4T1-14-3-3 gamma GST was a gift from Michael Yaffe (Addgene plasmid # 13280 ; http://n2t.net/addgene:13280 ; RRID:Addgene_13280)
